>Addgene plasmid #68673 | pMpGWB408 | depositor full sequence | sequence record 128880 | pMpGWB408 sequence 13509 bps
TTTCACGCCCTTTTAAATATCCGATTATTCTAATAAACGCTCTTTTCTCTTAGGTTTACCCGCCAATATA
TCCTGTCAAACACTGATAGTTTAAACTGAAGGCGGGAAACGACAATCTGATCCAAGCTCAAGCTGCTCTA
GCATTCGCCATTCAGGCTGCGCAACTGTTGGGAAGGGCGATCGGTGCGGGCCTCTTCGCTATTACGCCAG
CTGGCGAAAGGGGGATGTGCTGCAAGGCGATTAAGTTGGGTAACGCCAGGGTTTTCCCAGTCACGACGTT
GTAAAACGACGGCCAGTGCCAAGCTTGGCCCGGGCAAATGAGTCACACACATTGTTGAGAGACATATCAA
AATAACTCAATTGTAAGGTAAGTTGATAGATTTCCCAGTTAAATGCATTATTTTAACAATATTTGTATCT
CAAATTTTCAAAATCATATCAAATTTGCAGATCTTGATGATGATTCACAACTCTGTCTTCGATTTTTGAT
TGTTAACGGGTATCGATATTTGGGTAACTTAAAAAGAATTTGCTAAAGATCTTAAAAAACAGATTAAAAA
AACCTTTCAAAATAGCTAATCCTTTAAATCCGTTTCACAATATAATGCTCATTGATGATAATCGAAAAGA
TTCCATTTTAAAGTGCATATAAATTGCTTAATTATCTCTTTCTGTCTCGTAATATTTTGTTCTCTCCTAT
TGGATCGGACCCGCATCTTCTCGATCAGTTCACTATACTAATATTTGGTCAACTTCAAGAGAGATTAGAA
CTTCGTTCTCCAAAGTGTAAAGGCCGACAAGCAGAAAAGGAAACTTCAATCAGAAGCCTTCTAGGTTTTC
CCGCGTCCCAAAAAGCGAAGGGAGGACGGGGAGGACGGTGAGGCCAGAAGAAGAAAGCAACAGTAAAATC
TCATGTGATTGCGTGCATGTCATGGATCTATGGGATGCTAGTCCACCGTTTGGAAGTATGTGCAGAAGGA
GAAAGGCGCGGGAGGCCAAAAGCGACTTCGGCCACCTCTCTACTTTCTAGAAAGTTTGCTCGCAGCTTGT
AATAAGCGCGGAAAAGGTACTCGAAAAACCGGAGCAATCGGTGTGGTATCAGCAGTCGGGTTCGCTAAAC
CTACGTCTTCTTATTTTGGAATGTTAAATTGAAAGGGCGTGCCGGCCCTAAGCACGGACGATGTGACAGA
CGGAGGAGTGTGAGCAATTCGGATGACGATGCTGGCCGGCAGTCACGACAAAGAGTCCGAAGGGGCATGG
ACAGGGCAATATATAAATGGAAAAGAGGCTTTGAATATTCCTAACCCTTCGTCGTCGGCCTCCCAACTTG
CCCTCGCATGCTGAATTGGCCGCCTATCTGCGAATGGCCGGCCGCCGACCCTAAGTCGCAATAACTTGAA
CGGAGCCGATGCAAAGTCCTTATCGAACGCTCGTTATTATAAACGGGGCAGACCTAGGTATTTAATTATA
TCAAAACCCTCCGCAATTTCGCTAATCATTCCCTAATTTCTTCTACTTTGGCGTCTAGTGCTGTGGTCGC
GCTTGCTCTCAAAGCTCGCTGGGAGGCAGTGGAGCGTCTGGCTTAAAATCGATCGCCGCAACCCTAGAGT
TCCTTTCACTTCTTTCTCTCTTGCGTGGAGAGCATCGACATCGAAGAGCTGCATCTTGTCTTCTGGTATG
CGCCTTGTGCCCTCGTCTCTGTACGTCGTTACGATTGCTCGATATTGTGATTGTCTAGACCTGAAACCCG
ACTGGAGCTTTTACGTGGTGTCGATTGGGGCCTCGAGCGAGTGATTTTTTAGGTTCGTTTTAGCCAAGTA
CATCCCACTTTGGTCAGTCCTGTTATCTCGGTAAGGTGTTCAGTTCGGTCTCTGGTGCGGAGGTGCCTCG
TAAGTTTCCTGCATGATAGATTTGTCTATCCTTGACTTGAAGAGGAGTCGAAGGTCAGCGAGGTTGGCTG
TGTGCTATGGACGTCGGTGCTCCTTGGTTCCGTGCTTCTATGGGTGTTGCCTCAACAGTATTGATGTGCC
TGCAGAAAGGTTGACTAGAGTTATCAACAAGTTTGTACAAAAAAGCTGAACGAGAAACGTAAAATGATAT
AAATATCAATATATTAAATTAGATTTTGCATAAAAAACAGACTACATAATACTGTAAAACACAACATATC
CAGTCACTATGGCGGCCCCTCGAGGGGCCGCATTAGGCACCCCAGGCTTTACACTTTATGCTTCCGGCTC
GTATAATGTGTGGATTTTGAGTTAGGATCCGGCGAGATTTTCAGGAGCTAAGGAAGCTAAAATGGAGAAA
AAAATCACTGGATATACCACCGTTGATATATCCCAATGGCATCGTAAAGAACATTTTGAGGCATTTCAGT
CAGTTGCTCAATGTACCTATAACCAGACCGTTCAGCTGGATATTACGGCCTTTTTAAAGACCGTAAAGAA
AAATAAGCACAAGTTTTATCCGGCCTTTATTCACATTCTTGCCCGCCTGATGAATGCTCATCCGGAATTC
CGTATGGCAATGAAAGACGGTGAGCTGGTGATATGGGATAGTGTTCACCCTTGTTACACCGTTTTCCATG
AGCAAACTGAAACGTTTTCATCGCTCTGGAGTGAATACCACGACGATTTCCGGCAGTTTCTACACATATA
TTCGCAAGATGTGGCGTGTTACGGTGAAAACCTGGCCTATTTCCCTAAAGGGTTTATTGAGAATATGTTT
TTCGTCTCAGCCAATCCCTGGGTGAGTTTCACCAGTTTTGATTTAAACGTGGCCAATATGGACAACTTCT
TCGCCCCCGTTTTCACCATGGGCAAATATTATACGCAAGGCGACAAGGTGCTGATGCCGCTGGCGATTCA
GGTTCATCATGCCGTCTGTGATGGCTTCCATGTCGGCAGAATGCTTAATGAATTACAACAGTACTGCGAT
GAGTGGCAGGGCGGGGCGTAAAGATCTGGATCCGGCTTACTAAAAGCCAGATAACAGTATGCGTATTTGC
GCGCTGATTTTTGCGGTATAAGAATATATACTGATATGTATACCCGAAGTATGTCAAAAAGAGGTGTGCT
ATGAAGCAGCGTATTACAGTGACAGTTGACAGCGACAGCTATCAGTTGCTCAAGGCATATATGATGTCAA
TATCTCCGGTCTGGTAAGCACAACCATGCAGAATGAAGCCCGTCGTCTGCGTGCCGAACGCTGGAAAGCG
GAAAATCAGGAAGGGATGGCTGAGGTCGCCCGGTTTATTGAAATGAACGGCTCTTTTGCTGACGAGAACA
GGGACTGGTGAAATGCAGTTTAAGGTTTACACCTATAAAAGAGAGAGCCGTTATCGTCTGTTTGTGGATG
TACAGAGTGATATTATTGACACGCCCGGGCGACGGATGGTGATCCCCCTGGCCAGTGCACGTCTGCTGTC
AGATAAAGTCTCCCGTGAACTTTACCCGGTGGTGCATATCGGGGATGAAAGCTGGCGCATGATGACCACC
GATATGGCCAGTGTGCCGGTCTCCGTTATCGGGGAAGAAGTGGCTGATCTCAGCCACCGCGAAAATGACA
TCAAAAACGCCATTAACCTGATGTTCTGGGGAATATAAATGTCAGGCTCCCTTATACACAGCCAGTCTGC
AGGTCGACCATAGTGACTGGATATGTTGTGTTTTACAGTATTATGTAGTCTGTTTTTTATGCAAAATCTA
ATTTAATATATTGATATTTATATCATTTTACGTTTCTCGTTCAGCTTTCTTGTACAAAGTGGTTGATAAC
AGCGCTGGAGGCTCCGGTGGGAGCATGGTGAGCAAGGGCGAGGAGCTGTTCACCGGGGTGGTGCCCATCC
TGGTCGAGCTGGACGGCGACGTAAACGGCCACAAGTTCAGCGTGTCCGGCGAGGGCGAGGGCGATGCCAC
CTACGGCAAGCTGACCCTGAAGTTCATCTGCACCACCGGCAAGCTGCCCGTGCCCTGGCCCACCCTCGTG
ACCACCTTCGGCTACGGCCTGATGTGCTTCGCCCGCTACCCCGACCACATGAAGCAGCACGACTTCTTCA
AGTCCGCCATGCCCGAAGGCTACGTCCAGGAGCGCACCATCTTCTTCAAGGACGACGGCAACTACAAGAC
CCGCGCCGAGGTGAAGTTCGAGGGCGACACCCTGGTGAACCGCATCGAGCTGAAGGGCATCGACTTCAAG
GAGGACGGCAACATCCTGGGGCACAAGCTGGAGTACAACTACAACAGCCACAACGTCTATATCATGGCCG
ACAAGCAGAAGAACGGCATCAAGGTGAACTTCAAGATCCGCCACAACATCGAGGACGGCAGCGTGCAGCT
CGCCGACCACTACCAGCAGAACACCCCCATCGGCGACGGCCCCGTGCTGCTGCCCGACAACCACTACCTG
AGCTACCAGTCCGCCCTGAGCAAAGACCCCAACGAGAAGCGCGATCACATGGTCCTGCTGGAGTTCGTGA
CCGCCGCCGGGATCACTCTCGGCATGGACGAGCTGTACAAGTAAGCTTGCATGCCTGCAGGTCGACTCTA
GAGGATCCCCGGGTACCGAGCTCGAATTTCCCCGATCGTTCAAACATTTGGCAATAAAGTTTCTTAAGAT
TGAATCCTGTTGCCGGTCTTGCGATGATTATCATATAATTTCTGTTGAATTACGTTAAGCATGTAATAAT
TAACATGTAATGCATGACGTTATTTATGAGATGGGTTTTTATGATTAGAGTCCCGCAATTATACATTTAA
TACGCGATAGAAAACAAAATATAGCGCGCAAACTAGGATAAATTATCGCGCGCGGTGTCATCTATGTTAC
TAGATCGGGAATTGGTTCCGGAACCAATTCGTAATCATGGTCATAGCTGTTTCCTGTGTGAAATTGTTAT
CCGCTCACAATTCCACACAACATACGAGCCGGAAGCATAAAGTGTAAAGCCTGGGGTGCCTAATGAGTGA
GCTAACTCACATTAGGCTGAATTAGGCGCGCCTATTTCTGAATTCAACACATTGCGGACGTTTTTAATGT
ACTGAATTAACGCCGAATTAATTCGGGGGATCTGGATTTTAGTACTGGATTTTGGTTTTAGGAATTAGAA
ATTTTATTGATAGAAGTATTTTACAAATACAAATACATACTAAGGGTTTCTTATATGCTCAACACATGAG
CGAAACCCTATAGGAACCCTAATTCCCTTATCTGGGAACTACTCACACATTATTATGGAGAAACTCGAGC
TTGTCGATCGACTCTAGCTAGAGGATCGATCCGAACCCCAGAGTCCCGCTCAGAAGAACTCGTCAAGAAG
GCGATAGAAGGCGATGCGCTGCGAATCGGGAGCGGCGATACCGTAAAGCACGAGGAAGCGGTCAGCCCAT
TCGCCGCCAAGCTCTTCAGCAATATCACGGGTAGCCAACGCTATGTCCTGATAGCGGTCCGCCACACCCA
GCCGGCCACAGTCGATGAATCCAGAAAAGCGGCCATTTTCCACCATGATATTCGGCAAGCAGGCATCGCC
ATGTGTCACGACGAGATCCTCGCCGTCGGGCATGCGCGCCTTGAGCCTGGCGAACAGTTCGGCTGGCGCG
AGCCCCTGATGCTCTTCGTCCAGATCATCCTGATCGACAAGACCGGCTTCCATCCGAGTACGTGCTCGCT
CGATGCGATGTTTCGCTTGGTGGTCGAATGGGCAGGTAGCCGGATCAAGCGTATGCAGCCGCCGCATTGC
ATCAGCCATGATGGATACTTTCTCGGCAGGAGCAAGGTGAGATGACAGGAGATCCTGCCCCGGCACTTCG
CCCAATAGCAGCCAGTCCCTTCCCGCTTCAGTGACAACGTCGAGCACAGCTGCGCAAGGAACGCCCGTCG
TGGCCAGCCACGATAGCCGCGCTGCCTCGTCCTGGAGTTCATTCAGGGCACCGGACAGGTCGGTCTTGAC
AAAAAGAACCGGGCGCCCCTGCGCTGACAGCCGGAACACGGCGGCATCAGAGCAGCCGATTGTCTGTTGT
GCCCAGTCATAGCCGAATAGCCTCTCCACCCAAGCGGCCGGAGAACCTGCGTGCAATCCATCTTGTTCAA
TCCCCATGGTCGATCGACAGATCTGCGAAAGCTCGAGAGAGATAGATTTGTAGAGAGAGACTGGTGATTT
CAGCGTGTCCTCTCCAAATGAAATGAACTTCCTTATATAGAGGAAGGGTCTTGCGAAGGATAGTGGGATT
GTGCGTCATCCCTTACGTCAGTGGAGATATCACATCAATCCACTTGCTTTGAAGACGTGGTTGGAACGTC
TTCTTTTTCCACGATGCTCCTCGTGGGTGGGGGTCCATCTTTGGGACCACTGTCGGCAGAGGCATCTTGA
ACGATAGCCTTTCCTTTATCGCAATGATGGCATTTGTAGGTGCCACCTTCCTTTTCTACTGTCCTTTTGA
TGAAGTGACAGATAGCTGGGCAATGGAATCCGAGGAGGTTTCCCGATATTACCCTTTGTTGAAAAGTCTC
AATAGCCCTTTGGTCTTCTGAGACTGTATCTTTGATATTCTTGGAGTAGACGAGAGTGTCGTGCTCCACC
ATGTTCACATCAATCCACTTGCTTTGAAGACGTGGTTGGAACGTCTTCTTTTTCCACGATGCTCCTCGTG
GGTGGGGGTCCATCTTTGGGACCACTGTCGGCAGAGGCATCTTGAACGATAGCCTTTCCTTTATCGCAAT
GATGGCATTTGTAGGTGCCACCTTCCTTTTCTACTGTCCTTTTGATGAAGTGACAGATAGCTGGGCAATG
GAATCCGAGGAGGTTTCCCGATATTACCCTTTGTTGAAAAGTCTCAATAGCCCTTTGGTCTTCTGAGACT
GTATCTTTGATATTCTTGGAGTAGACGAGAGTGTCGTGCTCCACCATGTTGGCAAGCTGCTCTAGCCAAT
ACGCAAACCGAATTCAGAAATAAATTCAGCCTAATTCGGCGTTAATTCAGTACATTAAAAACGTCCGCAA
TGTGTTATTAAGTTGTCTAAGCGTCAATTTGTTTACACCACAATATATCCTGCCACCAGCCAGCCAACAG
CTCCCCGACCGGCAGCTCGGCACAAAATCACCACTCGATACAGGCAGCCCATCAGTCCGGGACGGCGTCA
GCGGGAGAGCCGTTGTAAGGCGGCAGACTTTGCTCATGTTACCGATGCTATTCGGAAGAACGGCAACTAA
GCTGCCGGGTTTGAAACACGGATGATCTCGCGGAGGGTAGCATGTTGATTGTAACGATGACAGAGCGTTG
CTGCCTGTGATCAATTCGGGCACGAACCCAGTGGACATAAGCCTGTTCGGTTCGTAAGCTGTAATGCAAG
TAGCGTATGCGCTCACGCAACTGGTCCAGAACCTTGACCGAACGCAGCGGTGGTAACGGCGCAGTGGCGG
TTTTCATGGCTTGTTATGACTGTTTTTTTGGGGTACAGTCTATGCCTCGGGCATCCAAGCAGCAAGCGCG
TTACGCCGTGGGTCGATGTTTGATGTTATGGAGCAGCAACGATGTTACGCAGCAGGGCAGTCGCCCTAAA
ACAAAGTTAAACATCATGGGGGAAGCGGTGATCGCCGAAGTATCGACTCAACTATCAGAGGTAGTTGGCG
TCATCGAGCGCCATCTCGAACCGACGTTGCTGGCCGTACATTTGTACGGCTCCGCAGTGGATGGCGGCCT
GAAGCCACACAGTGATATTGATTTGCTGGTTACGGTGACCGTAAGGCTTGATGAAACAACGCGGCGAGCT
TTGATCAACGACCTTTTGGAAACTTCGGCTTCCCCTGGAGAGAGCGAGATTCTCCGCGCTGTAGAAGTCA
CCATTGTTGTGCACGACGACATCATTCCGTGGCGTTATCCAGCTAAGCGCGAACTGCAATTTGGAGAATG
GCAGCGCAATGACATTCTTGCAGGTATCTTCGAGCCAGCCACGATCGACATTGATCTGGCTATCTTGCTG
ACAAAAGCAAGAGAACATAGCGTTGCCTTGGTAGGTCCAGCGGCGGAGGAACTCTTTGATCCGGTTCCTG
AACAGGATCTATTTGAGGCGCTAAATGAAACCTTAACGCTATGGAACTCGCCGCCCGACTGGGCTGGCGA
TGAGCGAAATGTAGTGCTTACGTTGTCCCGCATTTGGTACAGCGCAGTAACCGGCAAAATCGCGCCGAAG
GATGTCGCTGCCGACTGGGCAATGGAGCGCCTGCCGGCCCAGTATCAGCCCGTCATACTTGAAGCTAGAC
AGGCTTATCTTGGACAAGAAGAAGATCGCTTGGCCTCGCGCGCAGATCAGTTGGAAGAATTTGTCCACTA
CGTGAAAGGCGAGATCACCAAGGTAGTCGGCAAATAATGTCTAGCTAGAAATTCGTTCAAGCCGACGCCG
CTTCGCGGCGCGGCTTAACTCAAGCGTTAGATGCACTAAGCACATAATTGCTCACAGCCAAACTATCAGG
TCAAGTCTGCTTTTATTATTTTTAAGCGTGCATAATAAGCCCTACACAAATTGGGAGATATATCATGCAT
GACCAAAATCCCTTAACGTGAGTTTTCGTTCCACTGAGCGTCAGACCCCGTAGAAAAGATCAAAGGATCT
TCTTGAGATCCTTTTTTTCTGCGCGTAATCTGCTGCTTGCAAACAAAAAAACCACCGCTACCAGCGGTGG
TTTGTTTGCCGGATCAAGAGCTACCAACTCTTTTTCCGAAGGTAACTGGCTTCAGCAGAGCGCAGATACC
AAATACTGTCCTTCTAGTGTAGCCGTAGTTAGGCCACCACTTCAAGAACTCTGTAGCACCGCCTACATAC
CTCGCTCTGCTAATCCTGTTACCAGTGGCTGCTGCCAGTGGCGATAAGTCGTGTCTTACCGGGTTGGACT
CAAGACGATAGTTACCGGATAAGGCGCAGCGGTCGGGCTGAACGGGGGGTTCGTGCACACAGCCCAGCTT
GGAGCGAACGACCTACACCGAACTGAGATACCTACAGCGTGAGCTATGAGAAAGCGCCACGCTTCCCGAA
GGGAGAAAGGCGGACAGGTATCCGGTAAGCGGCAGGGTCGGAACAGGAGAGCGCACGAGGGAGCTTCCAG
GGGGAAACGCCTGGTATCTTTATAGTCCTGTCGGGTTTCGCCACCTCTGACTTGAGCGTCGATTTTTGTG
ATGCTCGTCAGGGGGGCGGAGCCTATGGAAAAACGCCAGCAACGCGGCCTTTTTACGGTTCCTGGCCTTT
TGCTGGCCTTTTGCTCACATGTTCTTTCCTGCGTTATCCCCTGATTCTGTGGATAACCGTATTACCGCCT
TTGAGTGAGCTGATACCGCTCGCCGCAGCCGAACGACCGAGCGCAGCGAGTCAGTGAGCGAGGAAGCGGA
AGAGCGCCTGATGCGGTATTTTCTCCTTACGCATCTGTGCGGTATTTCACACCGCATATGGTGCACTCTC
AGTACAATCTGCTCTGATGCCGCATAGTTAAGCCAGTATACACTCCGCTATCGCTACGTGACTGGGTCAT
GGCTGCGCCCCGACACCCGCCAACACCCGCTGACGCGCCCTGACGGGCTTGTCTGCTCCCGGCATCCGCT
TACAGACAAGCTGTGACCGTCTCCGGGAGCTGCATGTGTCAGAGGTTTTCACCGTCATCACCGAAACGCG
CGAGGCAGGGTGCCTTGATGTGGGCGCCGGCGGTCGAGTGGCGACGGCGCGGCTTGTCCGCGCCCTGGTA
GATTGCCTGGCCGTAGGCCAGCCATTTTTGAGCGGCCAGCGGCCGCGATAGGCCGACGCGAAGCGGCGGG
GCGTAGGGAGCGCAGCGACCGAAGGGTAGGCGCTTTTTGCAGCTCTTCGGCTGTGCGCTGGCCAGACAGT
TATGCACAGGCCAGGCGGGTTTTAAGAGTTTTAATAAGTTTTAAAGAGTTTTAGGCGGAAAAATCGCCTT
TTTTCTCTTTTATATCAGTCACTTACATGTGTGACCGGTTCCCAATGTACGGCTTTGGGTTCCCAATGTA
CGGGTTCCGGTTCCCAATGTACGGCTTTGGGTTCCCAATGTACGTGCTATCCACAGGAAAGAGACCTTTT
CGACCTTTTTCCCCTGCTAGGGCAATTTGCCCTAGCATCTGCTCCGTACATTAGGAACCGGCGGATGCTT
CGCCCTCGATCAGGTTGCGGTAGCGCATGACTAGGATCGGGCCAGCCTGCCCCGCCTCCTCCTTCAAATC
GTACTCCGGCAGGTCATTTGACCCGATCAGCTTGCGCACGGTGAAACAGAACTTCTTGAACTCTCCGGCG
CTGCCACTGCGTTCGTAGATCGTCTTGAACAACCATCTGGCTTCTGCCTTGCCTGCGGCGCGGCGTGCCA
GGCGGTAGAGAAAACGGCCGATGCCGGGATCGATCAAAAAGTAATCGGGGTGAACCGTCAGCACGTCCGG
GTTCTTGCCTTCTGTGATCTCGCGGTACATCCAATCAGCTAGCTCGATCTCGATGTACTCCGGCCGCCCG
GTTTCGCTCTTTACGATCTTGTAGCGGCTAATCAAGGCTTCACCCTCGGATACCGTCACCAGGCGGCCGT
TCTTGGCCTTCTTCGTACGCTGCATGGCAACGTGCGTGGTGTTTAACCGAATGCAGGTTTCTACCAGGTC
GTCTTTCTGCTTTCCGCCATCGGCTCGCCGGCAGAACTTGAGTACGTCCGCAACGTGTGGACGGAACACG
CGGCCGGGCTTGTCTCCCTTCCCTTCCCGGTATCGGTTCATGGATTCGGTTAGATGGGAAACCGCCATCA
GTACCAGGTCGTAATCCCACACACTGGCCATGCCGGCCGGCCCTGCGGAAACCTCTACGTGCCCGTCTGG
AAGCTCGTAGCGGATCACCTCGCCAGCTCGTCGGTCACGCTTCGACAGACGGAAAACGGCCACGTCCATG
ATGCTGCGACTATCGCGGGTGCCCACGTCATAGAGCATCGGAACGAAAAAATCTGGTTGCTCGTCGCCCT
TGGGCGGCTTCCTAATCGACGGCGCACCGGCTGCCGGCGGTTGCCGGGATTCTTTGCGGATTCGATCAGC
GGCCGCTTGCCACGATTCACCGGGGCGTGCTTCTGCCTCGATGCGTTGCCGCTGGGCGGCCTGCGCGGCC
TTCAACTTCTCCACCAGGTCATCACCCAGCGCCGCGCCGATTTGTACCGGGCCGGATGGTTTGCGACCGC
TCACGCCGATTCCTCGGGCTTGGGGGTTCCAGTGCCATTGCAGGGCCGGCAGACAACCCAGCCGCTTACG
CCTGGCCAACCGCCCGTTCCTCCACACATGGGGCATTCCACGGCGTCGGTGCCTGGTTGTTCTTGATTTT
CCATGCCGCCTCCTTTAGCCGCTAAAATTCATCTACTCATTTATTCATTTGCTCATTTACTCTGGTAGCT
GCGCGATGTATTCAGATAGCAGCTCGGTAATGGTCTTGCCTTGGCGTACCGCGTACATCTTCAGCTTGGT
GTGATCCTCCGCCGGCAACTGAAAGTTGACCCGCTTCATGGCTGGCGTGTCTGCCAGGCTGGCCAACGTT
GCAGCCTTGCTGCTGCGTGCGCTCGGACGGCCGGCACTTAGCGTGTTTGTGCTTTTGCTCATTTTCTCTT
TACCTCATTAACTCAAATGAGTTTTGATTTAATTTCAGCGGCCAGCGCCTGGACCTCGCGGGCAGCGTCG
CCCTCGGGTTCTGATTCAAGAACGGTTGTGCCGGCGGCGGCAGTGCCTGGGTAGCTCACGCGCTGCGTGA
TACGGGACTCAAGAATGGGCAGCTCGTACCCGGCCAGCGCCTCGGCAACCTCACCGCCGATGCGCGTGCC
TTTGATCGCCCGCGACACGACAAAGGCCGCTTGTAGCCTTCCATCCGTGACCTCAATGCGCTGCTTAACC
AGCTCCACCAGGTCGGCGGTGGCCCATATGTCGTAAGGGCTTGGCTGCACCGGAATCAGCACGAAGTCGG
CTGCCTTGATCGCGGACACAGCCAAGTCCGCCGCCTGGGGCGCTCCGTCGATCACTACGAAGTCGCGCCG
GCCGATGGCCTTCACGTCGCGGTCAATCGTCGGGCGGTCGATGCCGACAACGGTTAGCGGTTGATCTTCC
CGCACGGCCGCCCAATCGCGGGCACTGCCCTGGGGATCGGAATCGACTAACAGAACATCGGCCCCGGCGA
GTTGCAGGGCGCGGGCTAGATGGGTTGCGATGGTCGTCTTGCCTGACCCGCCTTTCTGGTTAAGTACAGC
GATAACCTTCATGCGTTCCCCTTGCGTATTTGTTTATTTACTCATCGCATCATATACGCAGCGACCGCAT
GACGCAAGCTGTTTTACTCAAATACACATCACCTTTTTAGACGGCGGCGCTCGGTTTCTTCAGCGGCCAA
GCTGGCCGGCCAGGCCGCCAGCTTGGCATCAGACAAACCGGCCAGGATTTCATGCAGCCGCACGGTTGAG
ACGTGCGCGGGCGGCTCGAACACGTACCCGGCCGCGATCATCTCCGCCTCGATCTCTTCGGTAATGAAAA
ACGGTTCGTCCTGGCCGTCCTGGTGCGGTTTCATGCTTGTTCCTCTTGGCGTTCATTCTCGGCGGCCGCC
AGGGCGTCGGCCTCGGTCAATGCGTCCTCACGGAAGGCACCGCGCCGCCTGGCCTCGGTGGGCGTCACTT
CCTCGCTGCGCTCAAGTGCGCGGTACAGGGTCGAGCGATGCACGCCAAGCAGTGCAGCCGCCTCTTTCAC
GGTGCGGCCTTCCTGGTCGATCAGCTCGCGGGCGTGCGCGATCTGTGCCGGGGTGAGGGTAGGGCGGGGG
CCAAACTTCACGCCTCGGGCCTTGGCGGCCTCGCGCCCGCTCCGGGTGCGGTCGATGATTAGGGAACGCT
CGAACTCGGCAATGCCGGCGAACACGGTCAACACCATGCGGCCGGCCGGCGTGGTGGTGTCGGCCCACGG
CTCTGCCAGGCTACGCAGGCCCGCGCCGGCCTCCTGGATGCGCTCGGCAATGTCCAGTAGGTCGCGGGTG
CTGCGGGCCAGGCGGTCTAGCCTGGTCACTGTCACAACGTCGCCAGGGCGTAGGTGGTCAAGCATCCTGG
CCAGCTCCGGGCGGTCGCGCCTGGTGCCGGTGATCTTCTCGGAAAACAGCTTGGTGCAGCCGGCCGCGTG
CAGTTCGGCCCGTTGGTTGGTCAAGTCCTGGTCGTCGGTGCTGACGCGGGCATAGCCCAGCAGGCCAGCG
GCGGCGCTCTTGTTCATGGCGTAATGTCTCCGGTTCTAGTCGCAAGTATTCTACTTTATGCGACTAAAAC
ACGCGACAAGAAAACGCCAGGAAAAGGGCAGGGCGGCAGCCTGTCGCGTAACTTAGGACTTGTGCGACAT
GTCGTTTTCAGAAGACGGCTGCACTGAACGTCAGAAGCCGACTGCACTATAGCAGCGGAGGGGTTGGATC
AAAGTACTTTGATCCCGAGGGGAACCCTGTGGTTGGCATGCACATACAAATGGACGAACGGATAAACCT
Features (pLannotate 1.2.2; 29 found; start..end, strand, type, name):
     54..78      -  misc_feature   RB T-DNA repeat: right border repeat from nopaline C58 T-DNA
    144..298     -  CDS            lacZα (fragment): LacZα fragment of β-galactosidase; lacZ fragment
   2057..2181    +  protein_bind   attR1: mutant version of attR; recombination site for the Gateway® LR reaction LR Clonase™
   2218..2248    +  promoter       lac UV5 promoter: E. coli lac promoter with an "up" mutation
   2273..2301    +  promoter       cat promoter (fragment): promoter of the E. coli cat gene encoding chloramphenicol acetyltransferase
   2302..2961    +  CDS            CmR: chloramphenicol acetyltransferase; cat; confers resistance to chloramphenicol
   3140..3298    +  CDS            ccdA (fragment): CCDA_ECO57 - Also known as H, letA. Experimental evidence at protein level: Swiss-Prot protein existence level 1. Antitoxin component of a type II toxin-antitoxin (TA) system which inhibits the post-segregational killing (PSK) of plasmid-free cells, also referred to as a plasmid addiction system. Binds to and blocks the activity of CcdB; will also remove bound CcdB protein from the CcdB-GyrA complex by forming a CcdA-CcdB complex, a process termed rejuvenation. Functions as a transcriptional corepressor for the ccdAB operon, repression also requires CcdB (By similarity). From Escherichia coli
   3303..3605    +  CDS            ccdB: CCDB_ECOLI - Also known as G, letB, letD. Experimental evidence at protein level: Swiss-Prot protein existence level 1. Toxic component of a type II toxin-antitoxin (TA) system, functioning in plasmid maintainence. Responsible for the post- segregational killing (PSK) of plasmid-free cells, also referred to as a plasmid addiction system. Half-life of over 2 hours. Cell killing by CcdB is accompanied by filamentation, defects in chromosome and plasmid segregation, defects in cell division, formation of anucleate cells, decreased DNA synthesis and plasmid loss. Interferes with the activity of DN
   3649..3773    -  protein_bind   attR2: mutant version of attR; recombination site for the Gateway® LR reaction LR Clonase™
   3805..4521    +  CDS            Citrine: Citrine is a basic (constitutively fluorescent) yellow fluorescent protein published in 2001, derived from Aequorea victoria. It has moderate acid sensitivity.
   4523..4578    -  misc_feature   MCS: pUC18/19 multiple cloning site
   4584..4836    +  terminator     NOS terminator: nopaline synthase terminator and poly(A) signal
   4892..4914    -  protein_bind   lac operator (fragment): The lac repressor binds to the lac operator to inhibit transcription in E. coli. This inhibition can be relieved by adding lactose or isopropyl-β-D-thiogalactopyranoside (IPTG). lac repressor encoded by lacI
   4918..4948    -  promoter       lac promoter: promoter for the E. coli lac operon
   4963..4984    -  protein_bind   CAP binding site: CAP binding activates transcription in the presence of cAMP. E. coli catabolite activator protein
   5069..5243    -  polyA_signal   CaMV poly(A) signal: cauliflower mosaic virus polyadenylation signal
   5300..6092    -  CDS            NeoR/KanR (fragment): aminoglycoside phosphotransferase from Tn5; aph(3')-II (or nptII); confers resistance to neomycin, kanamycin, and G418 (Geneticin®)
   6160..6836    -  promoter       CaMV 35S promoter (enhanced): cauliflower mosaic virus 35S promoter with a duplicated enhancer region
   7031..7055    -  misc_feature   LB T-DNA repeat: left border repeat from nopaline C58 T-DNA
   7314..7337    +  promoter       Pc promoter (fragment): intI1 (promoter lies within the coding sequence); class 1 integron promoter
   7513..7569    +  CDS            GmR (fragment): gentamycin acetyltransferase; aacC1; confers resistance to gentamycin
   7580..8367    +  CDS            SmR (fragment): aminoglycoside adenylyltransferase (Murphy, 1985); aadA; confers resistance to spectinomycin and streptomycin
   8613..9201    +  rep_origin     ori: high-copy-number ColE1/pMB1/pBR322/pUC origin of replication
   9387..9527    -  misc_feature   bom: basis of mobility region from pBR322
   9629..9668    -  CDS            rop (fragment): Rop protein, which maintains plasmids at low copy number; rop
   9871..10065   -  rep_origin     pVS1 oriV: origin of replication for the Pseudomonas plasmid pVS1 (Heeb et al., 2000)
  10131..11204   -  CDS            pVS1 RepA: replication protein from the Pseudomonas plasmid pVS1 (Heeb et al., 2000)
  11633..12262   -  CDS            pVS1 StaA: stability protein from the Pseudomonas plasmid pVS1 (Heeb et al., 2000)
  12822..13223   -  CDS            Y4CG_SINFN (fragment): Protein inferred from homology: Swiss-Prot protein existence level 3. From Sinorhizobium fredii (strain NBRC 101917 / NGR234).
