[The description below was written by a language model from this plasmid's Addgene catalogue record and pLannotate feature annotations shown in this document.]
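Description:
pMpGWB408 is an empty Gateway destination binary vector for Agrobacterium-mediated plant transformation, built on the pMpGWB400 backbone and designed mainly for the liverwort Marchantia polymorpha, though it is also described as usable in other plants. The full sequence record is about 13.5 kb, larger than the 9,287 bp listed for the parent backbone, consistent with the added promoter and Citrine sequences. Outside the T-DNA, the plasmid carries a ColE1/pMB1-type origin with a bom site for replication in E. coli, and the pVS1 oriV, RepA and StaA functions for replication and stable maintenance in Agrobacterium. An aadA gene provides spectinomycin/streptomycin resistance for bacterial selection. Because the unrecombined Gateway cassette contains the ccdB toxin gene along with a chloramphenicol resistance gene, the empty vector is maintained in a ccdB-tolerant strain (DB3.1) under chloramphenicol plus spectinomycin.

Between the nopaline-type right and left border repeats sit two units. The first is the expression cassette. According to the catalogue entry, the MpEF1alpha promoter lies upstream of the attR1–CmR–ccdB–attR2 cassette. This promoter is not annotated in the feature table, but an unannotated stretch precedes attR1 where it presumably resides. The cassette is followed by the Citrine yellow fluorescent protein coding sequence and a NOS terminator. An LR reaction with an entry clone replaces the cassette with the gene of interest, which, if supplied without a stop codon and in frame, is expressed as a C-terminal Citrine fusion. The second unit is the plant selection marker, an nptII gene driven by an enhanced CaMV 35S promoter with a CaMV polyadenylation signal, allowing selection of transformants with G418. The vector is typically used for expressing fluorescently tagged proteins, for example in localisation studies in transgenic plants.
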