Addgene plasmid #68673: pMpGWB408
Purpose: (Empty Backbone) Gateway binary vector designed for transgenic research with Marchantia polymorpha as well as other plants
Depositing lab: Takayuki Kohchi. Depositing organization: Kyoto University, Graduate School of Biostudies. Publication: Development of Gateway Binary Vector Series with Four Different Selection Markers for the Liverwort Marchantia polymorpha. Ishizaki K, Nishihama R, Ueda M, Inoue K, Ishida S, Nishimura Y, Shikanai T, Kohchi T. PLoS One. 2015 Sep 25;10(9):e0138876. doi: 10.1371/journal.pone.0138876. eCollection 2015. PONE-D-15-25288 PubMed 26406247.
Backbone
  Vector backbone: pMpGWB400
  Backbone manufacturer: Kohchi Lab., Kyoto University
  Backbone size (bp): 9287
  Modifications to backbone: MpEF1alpha promoter and Citrine coding sequence are cloned upstream and downstream of the Gateway cassette, respectively.
  Vector type: Plant Expression
  Promoter: MpEF1alpha promoter
  Selectable markers: Neomycin (select with G418)
  Tag / fusion protein: Citrine (C terminal on insert)
Growth in bacteria
  Bacterial resistance: Chloramphenicol and Spectinomycin, 25 & 50 μg/mL
  Growth temperature: 37°C
  Growth strain: DB3.1
  Copy number: High Copy
Gene/Insert
  Cloning method: Gateway Cloning
Resource information
  A portion of this plasmid was derived from a plasmid made by: The Gateway cassette was provided by Tsuyoshi Nakagawa at Shimane University, Japan.
Terms and licenses: Academic/Nonprofit Terms; Industry Terms: Not Available to Industry
How to cite: pMpGWB408 was a gift from Takayuki Kohchi (Addgene plasmid # 68673 ; http://n2t.net/addgene:68673 ; RRID:Addgene_68673)
