>Addgene plasmid #68673 | pMpGWB408 | addgene partial sequence | sequence record 128878 | ccdB-Fwd 5'-GCATGATGACCACCGATATG-3'
GGGGAATATAAATGTCAGGCTCCCTTATACACAGCCAGTCTGCAGGTCGACCATAGTGACTGGATATGTT
GTGTTTTACAGTATTATGTAGTCTGTTTTTTATGCAAAATCTAATTTAATATATTGATATTTATATCATT
TTACGTTTCTCGTTCAGCTTTCTTGTACAAAGTGGTTGATAACAGCGCTGGAGGCTCCGGTGGGAGCATG
GTGAGCAAGGGCGAGGAGCTGTTCACCGGGGTGGTGCCCATCCTGGTCGAGCTGGACGGCGACGTAAACG
GCCACAAGTTCAGCGTGTCCGGCGAGGGCGAGGGCGATGCCACCTACGGCAAGCTGACCCTGAAGTTCAT
CTGCACCACCGGCAAGCTGCCCGTGCCCTGGCCCACCCTCGTGACCACCTTCGGCTACGGACTGATGTGC
TTCGCCCGCTACCCCGACCACATGAAGCAGCACGACTTCTTCAAGTCCGCCATGCCCGAAGGCTAC
