>Addgene plasmid #68673 | pMpGWB408 | addgene partial sequence | sequence record 128879 | CAT-R 5'-GCAACTGACTGAAATGCCTC-3'
ACGGATCCTAACTCAAAATCCACACATTATACGAGCCGGAAGCATAAAGTGTAAAGCCTGGGGTGCCTAA
TGCGGCCCCTCGAGGGGCCGCCATAGTGACTGGATATGTTGTGTTTTACAGTATTATGTAGTCTGTTTTT
TATGCAAAATCTAATTTAATATATTGATATTTATATCATTTTACGTTTCTCGTTCAGCTTTTTTGTACAA
ACTTGTTGATAACTCTAGTCAACCTTTCTGCAGGCACATCAATACTGTTGAGGCAACACCCATAGAAGCA
CGGAACCAAGGAGCACCGACGTCCATAGCACACAGCCAACCTCGCTGACCTTCGACTCCTCTTCAAGTCA
AGGATAGACAAATCTATCATGCAGGAAACTTACGAGGCACCTCCGCACCAGAGACCGAACTGAACACCTT
AC
